>Addgene plasmid #62035 | NET5L pEGFP-N2 (1155) | addgene partial sequence | sequence record 102636 | CMV-F 5'-CGCAAATGGGCGGTAGGCGTG-3'
CAGAGCTGGTTTAGTGAACCGTCAGATCCGCTAGCGCTACCGGACTCAGATCTGATGGAGGGAGTGAGCG
CGCTGCTGGCCCGCTGCCCCACGGCCGGCCTGGCCGGCGGCCTGGGGGTCACGGCGTGCGCCGCGGCCGG
CGTGTTGCTCTACCGGATCGCGCGGAGGATGAAGCCAACGCACACGATGGTCAACTGCTGGTTCTGCAAC
CAGGATACGCTGGTGCCCTATGGGAACCGCAACTGCTGGGACTGTCCCCACTGCGAGCAGTACAACGGCT
TCCAGGAGAACGGCGACTACAACAAGCCGATCCCCGCCCAGTACTTGGAGCACCTGAACCACGTGGTGAG
CAGCGCGCCCAGCCTGCGCGACCCTTCGCAGCCGCAGCAGTGGGTGAGCAGCCAAGTCCTGCTGTGCAAG
AGGTGCAACCACCACCAGACCACCAAGATCAAGCAGCTGGCCGCCTTCGCTCCCCGCGAGGAGGGCAGGT
ATGACGAGGAGGTCGAGGTGTACCGGCATCACCTGGAGCAGATGTACAAGCTTTGCCGGCCGTGCCAAGC
GGCTGTGGAGTACTACATCAAGCACCAGAACCGCCAGCTGCGCGCCCTGTTGCTCAGCCACCAGTTCAAG
CGCCGGGAGGCCGACCAGACCCACGCACAGAACTTCTCCTCCGCCGTGAAGTCCCCGGTCCAGGTCATCC
TGCTCCGTGCCCTCGCCTTCCTGGCCTGCGCCTTCCTACTGACCACCGCGCTGTATGGGGCCAGCGGACA
CTTCGCCCCAGGCACCACTGTGCCCCTGGCCCTGCCACCTGGTGGCAATGGCTCAGCCACACCTGACAAT
GGCACCACC
