>Addgene plasmid #62035 | NET5L pEGFP-N2 (1155) | addgene partial sequence | sequence record 103156 | C-ter-GFP 5'-CTCCTCGCCCTTGCTCAC-3'
CGTCGACCGCGCAGGCTCTGGTACAGAAACACCGAGGTGAACAGGGCGTTGGCGGCCAAGCTCACGGCCA
GGAGGCCCCGGACCAGGGAAGGGCCGAAACGACCTCTCCAGGTGGCGGCCTCCTCCGAGCAGCCCCTGGT
GGTGGTGTCCACCACACAGGTAGATGACTGGGAAGAGTCGTCCTCTTTCTTGATGGAGCGGTTGCTGCAG
GCACTGCCTCTTTCCAGCTTGGATCTCAGGTCCAGGGCGTGCTTCACGTCCTGCAGGGGCGGCTTCCGGG
GAACATGGGGCGGCTCCATGGTGAAGAGGCTGCCGTTGTGAGGCGAGTGCTCATCGGAGCTGCTGGGCGT
GGTGGGGGCCTCTCCAGGGGGTGACGGGAACAGCAGCAGCTTCTGTCCCTTCAGGTTGAGCCGGGCAGGG
CTGATGAGGGGCCTGCGGTGGCGCAGAGAGCCGGAGCTGGAGGCCACCGAGCCGGCCACGGAAGGCGCTG
GGGAAGGGAGTGGGGAGGAGGGGCAGCTCCCCGACAGAAGAGAGAAGTAATCTGCTCGAGTCAGAGAGGG
TATGGTTCCCAGAGAGAGGGCCCGGCTGAGGCGGCCAGGCAATGAGGAGGGTGAGGTCCGTCGAGGAGAC
CGGAAGAGCTGCTGGTTGGCGAGGGGCAGGAAGCTGGGCGGGCTGGGGATGAACAGAGACGCTGGAGAGC
CTTCGACACTCGGGTGAGGGATGGCCAAGCTGGGGCTGGTGGGGAAAAGGCCGGCAGAGTCTCCTGGGAA
GAACCTTCGGGGCCGGAACCTCCGTGGGCCCGTTGCCTTCCTTGTGGCCACAGCCGCCGTGAAGCCAACC
AGGCAGCACAAAGATGTGGTGCTGAACTTGAGCGTGTCTAGCC
