[The description below was written by a language model from this plasmid's Addgene catalogue record.]
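Description:
NET5L pEGFP-N2 (1155) is a mammalian expression plasmid built on the commercial pEGFP-N2 backbone, a vector designed for fusing a protein of interest to the N-terminus of enhanced green fluorescent protein. It is maintained in E. coli as a high-copy plasmid under kanamycin selection. No feature table accompanies the record, so other backbone elements, such as the origin of replication, polyadenylation signal and any mammalian selection marker, are not itemised, and the cloning method used to introduce the insert is listed as unknown.

The insert is the long isoform of the human nuclear envelope transmembrane protein NET5, encoded by the TMEM201 gene and also known as SAMP1 or Ima1. Its expression is driven by the CMV promoter, a strong constitutive promoter in most mammalian cell lines, and the open reading frame is joined in frame to the backbone EGFP so that the fluorescent tag sits at the C-terminus of the protein. The depositor notes that the cloned sequence carries a G386E difference relative to the closest reference protein sequence, which should be kept in mind when interpreting results or comparing with other clones.

The stated purpose is mammalian expression of a nuclear envelope transmembrane protein. The EGFP fusion makes the construct suited to following the protein by fluorescence microscopy in transfected cells, for example to examine its targeting to the nuclear envelope. The plasmid comes from work identifying novel nuclear envelope transmembrane proteins in skeletal muscle and their associations with the cytoskeleton.
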