Addgene plasmid #62035: NET5L pEGFP-N2 (1155)
Purpose: mammalian expression of nuclear envelope transmembrane protein
Depositing lab: Eric Schirmer. Depositing organization: University of Edinburgh. Publication: Several novel nuclear envelope transmembrane proteins identified in skeletal muscle have cytoskeletal associations. Wilkie GS, Korfali N, Swanson SK, Malik P, Srsen V, Batrakou DG, de las Heras J, Zuleger N, Kerr AR, Florens L, Schirmer EC. Mol Cell Proteomics. 2011 Jan;10(1):M110.003129. doi: 10.1074/mcp.M110.003129. Epub 2010 Sep 27. PubMed 20876400.
Backbone
  Vector backbone: pEGFP-N2
  Backbone manufacturer: Clontech
  Vector type: Mammalian Expression
Growth in bacteria
  Bacterial resistance: Kanamycin, 50 μg/mL
  Growth temperature: 37°C
  Growth strain: DH5alpha
  Copy number: High Copy
Gene/Insert
  Gene/Insert name: NET5L (alt name: SAMP1, Imo2)
  Species: H. sapiens (human)
  Mutation: long form
  Entrez Gene: TMEM201 (a.k.a. Ima1, NET5, SAMP1)
  Promoter: CMV
  Tag / fusion protein: EGFP (C terminal on backbone)
  Cloning method: Unknown
  Sequencing primers: 5′ CMV-F; 3′ EGFP-R
Terms and licenses: Academic/Nonprofit Terms; Industry Terms: Not Available to Industry
Depositor comments: Long isoform of NET5 with G386E relative to closest reference sequence (XP_008973893.1).
How to cite: NET5L pEGFP-N2 (1155) was a gift from Eric Schirmer (Addgene plasmid # 62035 ; http://n2t.net/addgene:62035 ; RRID:Addgene_62035)
